>Addgene plasmid #144930 | TFORF3454 | addgene full sequence | sequence record 404500 | Addgene NGS Result
TTAATGTAGTCTTATGCAATACTCTTGTAGTCTTGCAACATGGTAACGATGAGTTAGCAACATGCCTTAC
AAGGAGAGAAAAAGCACCGTGCATGCCGATTGGTGGAAGTAAGGTGGTACGATCGTGCCTTATTAGGAAG
GCAACAGACGGGTCTGACATGGATTGGACGAACCACTGAATTGCCGCATTGCAGAGATATTGTATTTAAG
TGCCTAGCTCGATACATAAACGGGTCTCTCTGGTTAGACCAGATCTGAGCCTGGGAGCTCTCTGGCTAAC
TAGGGAACCCACTGCTTAAGCCTCAATAAAGCTTGCCTTGAGTGCTTCAAGTAGTGTGTGCCCGTCTGTT
GTGTGACTCTGGTAACTAGAGATCCCTCAGACCCTTTTAGTCAGTGTGGAAAATCTCTAGCAGTGGCGCC
CGAACAGGGACTTGAAAGCGAAAGGGAAACCAGAGGAGCTCTCTCGACGCAGGACTCGGCTTGCTGAAGC
GCGCACGGCAAGAGGCGAGGGGCGGCGACTGGTGAGTACGCCAAAAATTTTGACTAGCGGAGGCTAGAAG
GAGAGAGATGGGTGCGAGAGCGTCAGTATTAAGCGGGGGAGAATTAGATCGCGATGGGAAAAAATTCGGT
TAAGGCCAGGGGGAAAGAAAAAATATAAATTAAAACATATAGTATGGGCAAGCAGGGAGCTAGAACGATT
CGCAGTTAATCCTGGCCTGTTAGAAACATCAGAAGGCTGTAGACAAATACTGGGACAGCTACAACCATCC
CTTCAGACAGGATCAGAAGAACTTAGATCATTATATAATACAGTAGCAACCCTCTATTGTGTGCATCAAA
GGATAGAGATAAAAGACACCAAGGAAGCTTTAGACAAGATAGAGGAAGAGCAAAACAAAAGTAAGACCAC
CGCACAGCAAGCGGCCGCTGATCTTCAGACCTGGAGGAGGAGATATGAGGGACAATTGGAGAAGTGAATT
ATATAAATATAAAGTAGTAAAAATTGAACCATTAGGAGTAGCACCCACCAAGGCAAAGAGAAGAGTGGTG
CAGAGAGAAAAAAGAGCAGTGGGAATAGGAGCTTTGTTCCTTGGGTTCTTGGGAGCAGCAGGAAGCACTA
TGGGCGCAGCGTCAATGACGCTGACGGTACAGGCCAGACAATTATTGTCTGGTATAGTGCAGCAGCAGAA
CAATTTGCTGAGGGCTATTGAGGCGCAACAGCATCTGTTGCAACTCACAGTCTGGGGCATCAAGCAGCTC
CAGGCAAGAATCCTGGCTGTGGAAAGATACCTAAAGGATCAACAGCTCCTGGGGATTTGGGGTTGCTCTG
GAAAACTCATTTGCACCACTGCTGTGCCTTGGAATGCTAGTTGGAGTAATAAATCTCTGGAACAGATTTG
GAATCACACGACCTGGATGGAGTGGGACAGAGAAATTAACAATTACACAAGCTTAATACACTCCTTAATT
GAAGAATCGCAAAACCAGCAAGAAAAGAATGAACAAGAATTATTGGAATTAGATAAATGGGCAAGTTTGT
GGAATTGGTTTAACATAACAAATTGGCTGTGGTATATAAAATTATTCATAATGATAGTAGGAGGCTTGGT
AGGTTTAAGAATAGTTTTTGCTGTACTTTCTATAGTGAATAGAGTTAGGCAGGGATATTCACCATTATCG
TTTCAGACCCACCTCCCAACCCCGAGGGGACCCATGCATTGCATCTCAATTAGTCAGCAACCAGGTGTGG
AAAGTCCCCAGGCTCCCCAGCAGGCAGAAGTATGCAAAGCATGCGTCTCAATTAGTCAGCAACCATAGTC
CCGCCCCTAACTCCGCCCATCCCGCCCCTAACTCCGCCCAGTTCCGCCCATTCTCCGCCCCATGGCTGAC
TAATTTTTTTTATTTATGCAGAGGCCGAGGCCGCCTCGGCCTCTGAGCTATTCCAGAAGTAGTGAGGAGG
CTTTTTTGGAGGCCTAGGCTTTTGCAAAAAGCTTTCTAGAGGTACCACCGGAGCTTACCATGACCGAGTA
CAAGCCCACGGTGCGCCTCGCCACCCGCGACGACGTCCCCAGGGCCGTACGCACCCTCGCCGCCGCGTTC
GCCGACTACCCCGCCACGCGCCACACCGTCGATCCGGACCGCCACATCGAGCGGGTCACCGAGCTGCAAG
AACTCTTCCTCACGCGCGTCGGGCTCGACATCGGCAAGGTGTGGGTCGCGGACGACGGCGCCGCCGTGGC
GGTCTGGACCACGCCGGAGAGCGTCGAAGCGGGGGCGGTGTTCGCCGAGATCGGCCCGCGCATGGCCGAG
TTGAGCGGTTCCCGGCTGGCCGCGCAGCAACAGATGGAAGGCCTCCTGGCGCCGCACCGGCCCAAGGAGC
CCGCGTGGTTCCTGGCCACCGTCGGCGTCTCGCCCGACCACCAGGGCAAGGGTCTGGGCAGCGCCGTCGT
GCTCCCCGGAGTGGAGGCGGCCGAGCGCGCCGGGGTGCCCGCCTTCCTGGAGACCTCCGCGCCCCGCAAC
CTCCCCTTCTACGAGCGGCTCGGCTTCACCGTCACCGCCGACGTCGAGGTGCCCGAAGGACCGCGCACCT
GGTGCATGACCCGCAAGCCCGGTGCCAGTTAACGAATTCTAGATCTTGAGACAAATGGCAGTATTCATCC
ACAATTTTAAAAGAAAAGGGGGGATTGGGGGGTACAGTGCAGGGGAAAGAATAGTAGACATAATAGCAAC
AGACATACAAACTAAAGAATTACAAAAACAAATTACAAAAATTCAAAATTTTCGGGTTTATTACAGGGAC
AGCAGAGATCCACTTTGGCGCCGGCTCGAGGCCTGCAGGTGCAAAGATGGATAAAGTTTTAAACAGAGAG
GAATCTTTGCAGCTAATGGACCTTCTAGGTCTTGAAAGGAGTGGGAATTGGCTCCGGTGCCCGTCAGTGG
GCAGAGCGCACATCGCCCACAGTCCCCGAGAAGTTGGGGGGAGGGGTCGGCAATTGAACCGGTGCCTAGA
GAAGGTGGCGCGGGGTAAACTGGGAAAGTGATGTCGTGTACTGGCTCCGCCTTTTTCCCGAGGGTGGGGG
AGAACCGTATATAAGTGCAGTAGTCGCCGTGAACGTTCTTTTTCGCAACGGGTTTGCCGCCAGAACACAG
GTAAGTGCCGTGTGTGGTTCCCGCGGGCCTGGCCTCTTTACGGGTTATGGCCCTTGCGTGCCTTGAATTA
CTTCCACCTGGCTGCAGTACGTGATTCTTGATCCCGAGCTTCGGGTTGGAAGTGGGTGGGAGAGTTCGAG
GCCTTGCGCTTAAGGAGCCCCTTCGCCTCGTGCTTGAGTTGAGGCCTGGCCTGGGCGCTGGGGCCGCCGC
GTGCGAATCTGGTGGCACCTTCGCGCCTGTCTCGCTGCTTTCGATAAGTCTCTAGCCATTTAAAATTTTT
GATGACCTGCTGCGACGCTTTTTTTCTGGCAAGATAGTCTTGTAAATGCGGGCCAAGATCTGCACACTGG
TATTTCGGTTTTTGGGGCCGCGGGCGGCGACGGGGCCCGTGCGTCCCAGCGCACATGTTCGGCGAGGCGG
GGCCTGCGAGCGCGGCCACCGAGAATCGGACGGGGGTAGTCTCAAGCTGGCCGGCCTGCTCTGGTGCCTG
GCCTCGCGCCGCCGTGTATCGCCCCGCCCTGGGCGGCAAGGCTGGCCCGGTCGGCACCAGTTGCGTGAGC
GGAAAGATGGCCGCTTCCCGGCCCTGCTGCAGGGAGCTCAAAATGGAGGACGCGGCGCTCGGGAGAGCGG
GCGGGTGAGTCACCCACACAAAGGAAAAGGGCCTTTCCGTCCTCAGCCGTCGCTTCATGTGACTCCACGG
AGTACCGGGCGCCGTCCAGGCACCTCGATTAGTTCTCGAGCTTTTGGAGTACGTCGTCTTTAGGTTGGGG
GGAGGGGTTTTATGCGATGGAGTTTCCCCACACTGAGTGGGTGGAGACTGAAGTTAGGCCAGCTTGGCAC
TTGATGTAATTCTCCTTGGAATTTGCCCTTTTTGAGTTTGGATCTTGGTTCATTCTCAAGCCTCAGACAG
TGGTTCAAAGTTTTTTTCTTCCATTTCAGGTGTCGTGAGGCTAGCATCGATTGATCAACAAGTTTGTACA
AAAAAGTTGGCATGGCGGAGCGGGCGCTAGAGCCCGAGGCGGAGGCGGAGGCTGAGGCGGGCGCGGGCGG
GGAGGCAGCAGCCGAGGAGGGCGCAGCGGGCCGAAAGGCGCGGGGCCGGCCGCGACTCACGGAGTCGGAC
CGGGCCCGGCGACGGCTCGAGTCCCGGAAGAAGTACGACGTGCGGCGCGTGTACCTGGGCGAGGCGCACG
GGCCCTGGGTGGACCTGCGGCGCCGCAGCGGCTGGAGCGACGCCAAGCTCGCCGCCTACCTCATCTCTCT
GGAGCGCGGCCAGCGGAGCGGCCGCCACGGGAAGCCTTGGGAGCAGGTCCCCAAAAAGCCAAAGCGGAAG
AAAAGGCGGCGACGCAACGTGAACTGCCTGAAGAACGTGGTGATCTGGTACGAGGACCACAAGCACCGCT
GCCCGTACGAGCCGCACCTGGCGGAGCTAGACCCCACTTTTGGCCTGTACACCACGGCCGTGTGGCAGTG
CGAAGCTGGCCACCGCTACTTCCAGGACCTGCATTCGCCCCTGAAGCCCCTCAGCGACTCAGACCCTGAC
AGTGACAAAGTGGGCAATGGGCTGGTGGCTGGCAGCTCTGACTCATCCAGCTCTGGCTCTGCCTCTGACT
CTGAGGAGTCTCCTGAGGGCCAGCCGGTCAAGGCTGCGGCAGCGGCAGCGGCAGCGACGCCCACCAGCCC
GGTGGGCAGCAGCGGGCTCATCACTCAGGAGGGCGTGCACATTCCCTTTGACGTCCACCACGTGGAAAGC
CTGGCCGAGCAGGGTACCCCGCTGTGCTCCAACCCAGCAGGCAATGGGCCTGAAGCCCTGGAGACAGTGG
TGTGCGTGCCGGTGCCTGTGCAAGTGGGTGCGGGCCCCAGCGCCCTCTTTGAGAACGTGCCCCAGGAGGC
CCTGGGTGAGGTGGTGGCCAGCTGCCCCATGCCAGGCATGGTGCCCGGCTCACAGGTGATCATCATTGCG
GGCCCTGGTTACGACGCTCTCACGGCCGAGGGCATTCACCTCAACATGGCAGCAGGCAGCGGTGTCCCCG
GCAGTGGACTGGGCGAGGAGGTGCCCTGTGCCATGATGGAGGGTGTGGCAGCCTACACCCAGACAGAGCC
CGAGGGTAGCCAGCCTAGCACCATGGACGCCACCGCAGTAGCAGGCATCGAGACCAAGAAAGAGAAGGAG
GACCTGTGCTTGCTAAAGAAGGAGGAGAAGGAGGAGCCAGTAGCCCCGGAGCTGGCAACAACGGTGCCTG
AGAGCGCAGAGCCTGAGGCAGAGGCGGACGGGGAGGAGCTGGACGGCAGCGACATGTCAGCCATCATCTA
TGAAATCCCCAAGGAGCCTGAGAAGAGGCGGCGGAGCAAGCGGTCGCGGGTGATGGATGCTGACGGCCTG
CTCGAGATGTTCCACTGCCCATACGAGGGCTGCAGCCAAGTCTACGTGGCCCTCAGCAGCTTCCAGAACC
ACGTCAATCTTGTGCATCGGAAAGGAAAGACCAAAGTGTGCCCTCATCCTGGCTGTGGCAAGAAGTTCTA
TTTATCCAACCACCTGCGGCGGCACATGATCATCCATTCAGGTGTCCGTGAATTCACCTGCGAGACCTGC
GGCAAGTCCTTCAAGAGGAAGAACCACCTGGAGGTACATCGGCGCACCCACACCGGCGAGACCCCCCTGC
AGTGCGAGATCTGTGGCTACCAGTGCCGGCAGCGCGCGTCGCTCAACTGGCACATGAAGAAGCACACTGC
GGAGGTGCAGTACAACTTCACGTGCGATCGCTGCGGGAAGCGCTTCGAGAAGCTGGACAGCGTCAAGTTC
CACACGCTCAAAAGCCACCCGGATCACAAGCCCACCTGCCCAACTTTCTTGTACAAAGTGGTTGATATCG
GTAAGCCTATCCCTAACCCTCTCCTCGGTCTCGATTCTACGTAGTAATGAACTAGTCCGTAACTTGAAAT
ATTTCGATTTCTTGGCTTTATATATCTTGTGGAAAGGACGAGTATGTGTGGGCGCTCACGCAACGACGCG
TTAAGTCGACAATCAACCTCTGGATTACAAAATTTGTGAAAGATTGACTGGTATTCTTAACTATGTTGCT
CCTTTTACGCTATGTGGATACGCTGCTTTAATGCCTTTGTATCATGCTATTGCTTCCCGTATGGCTTTCA
TTTTCTCCTCCTTGTATAAATCCTGGTTGCTGTCTCTTTATGAGGAGTTGTGGCCCGTTGTCAGGCAACG
TGGCGTGGTGTGCACTGTGTTTGCTGACGCAACCCCCACTGGTTGGGGCATTGCCACCACCTGTCAGCTC
CTTTCCGGGACTTTCGCTTTCCCCCTCCCTATTGCCACGGCGGAACTCATCGCCGCCTGCCTTGCCCGCT
GCTGGACAGGGGCTCGGCTGTTGGGCACTGACAATTCCGTGGTGTTGTCGGGGAAATCATCGTCCTTTCC
TTGGCTGCTCGCCTGTGTTGCCACCTGGATTCTGCGCGGGACGTCCTTCTGCTACGTCCCTTCGGCCCTC
AATCCAGCGGACCTTCCTTCCCGCGGCCTGCTGCCGGCTCTGCGGCCTCTTCCGCGTCTTCGCCTTCGCC
CTCAGACGAGTCGGATCTCCCTTTGGGCCGCCTCCCCGCGTCGACTTTAAGACCAATGACTTACAAGGCA
GCTGTAGATCTTAGCCACTTTTTAAAAGAAAAGGGGGGACTGGAAGGGCTAATTCACTCCCAACGAAGAC
AAGATCTGCTTTTTGCTTGTACTGGGTCTCTCTGGTTAGACCAGATCTGAGCCTGGGAGCTCTCTGGCTA
ACTAGGGAACCCACTGCTTAAGCCTCAATAAAGCTTGCCTTGAGTGCTTCAAGTAGTGTGTGCCCGTCTG
TTGTGTGACTCTGGTAACTAGAGATCCCTCAGACCCTTTTAGTCAGTGTGGAAAATCTCTAGCAGTACGT
ATAGTAGTTCATGTCATCTTATTATTCAGTATTTATAACTTGCAAAGAAATGAATATCAGAGAGTGAGAG
GAACTTGTTTATTGCAGCTTATAATGGTTACAAATAAAGCAATAGCATCACAAATTTCACAAATAAAGCA
TTTTTTTCACTGCATTCTAGTTGTGGTTTGTCCAAACTCATCAATGTATCTTATCATGTCTGGCTCTAGC
TATCCCGCCCCTAACTCCGCCCATCCCGCCCCTAACTCCGCCCAGTTCCGCCCATTCTCCGCCCCATGGC
TGACTAATTTTTTTTATTTATGCAGAGGCCGAGGCCGCCTCGGCCTCTGAGCTATTCCAGAAGTAGTGAG
GAGGCTTTTTTGGAGGCCTAGGGACGTACCCAATTCGCCCTATAGTGAGTCGTATTACGCGCGCTCACTG
GCCGTCGTTTTACAACGTCGTGACTGGGAAAACCCTGGCGTTACCCAACTTAATCGCCTTGCAGCACATC
CCCCTTTCGCCAGCTGGCGTAATAGCGAAGAGGCCCGCACCGATCGCCCTTCCCAACAGTTGCGCAGCCT
GAATGGCGAATGGG
[124 nt withheld, positions 7645-7768]
C
[91 nt withheld, positions 7770-7860]
A
[49 nt withheld, positions 7862-7910]
CCTTTGACGTTGGAGTCCACGTTCTTT
[37 nt withheld, positions 7938-7974]
ACCCTATCTCGGTCTATTCTTTTGATTTATAAGGGATTTTGCCGATTTCGGCCTATTGGTTAAAAAATGA
GCTGATTTAACAAAAATTTAACGCGAATTTTAACAAAATATTAACGCTTACAATTTAGGTGGCACTTTTC
GGGGAAATGTGCGCGGAACCCCTATTTGTTTATTTTTCTAAATACATTCAAATATGTATCCGCTCATGAG
ACAATAACCCTGATAAATGCTTCAATAATATTGAAAAAGGAAGAGTATGAGTATTCAACATTTCCGTGTC
GCCCTTATTCCCTTTTTTGCGGCATTTTGCCTTCCTGTTTTTGCTCACCCAGAAACGCTGGTGAAAGTAA
AAGATGCTGAAGATCAGTTGGGTGCACGAGTGGGTTACATCGAACTGGATCTCAACAGCGGTAAGATCCT
TGAGAGTTTTCGCCCCGAAGAACGTTTTCCAATGATGAGCACTTTTAAAGTTCTGCTATGTGGCGCGGTA
TTATCCCGTATTGACGCCGGGCAAGAGCAACTCGGTCGCCGCATACACTATTCTCAGAATGACTTGGTTG
AGTACTCACCAGTCACAGAAAAGCATCTTACGGATGGCATGACAGTAAGAGAATTATGCAGTGCTGCCAT
AACCATGAGTGATAACACTGCGGCCAACTTACTTCTGACAACGATCGGAGGACCGAAGGAGCTAACCGCT
TTTTTGCACAACATGGGGGATCATGTAACTCGCCTTGATCGTTGGGAACCGGAGCTGAATGAAGCCATAC
CAAACGACGAGCGTGACACCACGATGCCTGTAGCAATGGCAACAACGTTGCGCAAACTATTAACTGGCGA
ACTACTTACTCTAGCTTCCCGGCAACAATTAATAGACTGGATGGAGGCGGATAAAGTTGCAGGACCACTT
CTGCGCTCGGCCCTTCCGGCTGGCTGGTTTATTGCTGATAAATCTGGAGCCGGTGAGCGTGGGTCTCGCG
GTATCATTGCAGCACTGGGGCCAGATGGTAAGCCCTCCCGTATCGTAGTTATCTACACGACGGGGAGTCA
GGCAACTATGGATGAACGAAATAGACAGATCGCTGAGATAGGTGCCTCACTGATTAAGCATTGGTAACTG
TCAGACCAAGTTTACTCATATATACTTTAGATTGATTTAAAACTTCATTTTTAATTTAAAAGGATCTAGG
TGAAGATCCTTTTTGATAATCTCATGACCAAAATCCCTTAACGTGAGTTTTCGTTCCACTGAGCGTCAGA
CCCCGTAGAAAAGATCAAAGGATCTTCTTGAGATCCTTTTTTTCTGCGCGTAATCTGCTGCTTGCAAACA
AAAAAACCACCGCTACCAGCGGTGGTTTGTTTGCCGGATCAAGAGCTACCAACTCTTTTTCCGAAGGTAA
CTGGCTTCAGCAGAGCGCAGATACCAAATACTGTTCTTCTAGTGTAGCCGTAGTTAGGCCACCACTTCAA
GAACTCTGTAGCACCGCCTACATACCTCGCTCTGCTAATCCTGTTACCAGTGGCTGCTGCCAGTGGCGAT
AAGTCGTGTCTTACCGGGTTGGACTCAAGACGATAGTTACCGGATAAGGCGCAGCGGTCGGGCTGAACGG
GGGGTTCGTGCACACAGCCCAGCTTGGAGCGAACGACCTACACCGAACTGAGATACCTACAGCGTGAGCT
ATGAGAAAGCGCCACGCTTCCCGAAGGGAGAAAGGCGGACAGGTATCCGGTAAGCGGCAGGGTCGGAACA
GGAGAGCGCACGAGGGAGCTTCCAGGGGGAAACGCCTGGTATCTTTATAGTCCTGTCGGGTTTCGCCACC
TCTGACTTGAGCGTCGATTTTTGTGATGCTCGTCAGGGGGGCGGAGCCTATGGAAAAACGCCAGCAACGC
GGCCTTTTTACGGTTCCTGGCCTTTTGCTGGCCTTTTGCTCACATGTTCTTTCCTGCGTTATCCCCTGAT
TCTGTGGATAACCGTATTACCGCCTTTGAGTGAGCTGATACCGCTCGCCGCAGCCGAACGACCGAGCGCA
GCGAGTCAGTGAGCGAGGAAGCGGAAGAGCGCCCAATACGCAAACCGCCTCTCCCCGCGCGTTGGCCGAT
TCATTAATGCAGCTGGCACGACAGGTTTCCCGACTGGAAAGCGGGCAGTGAGCGCAACGCAATTAATGTG
AGTTAGCTCACTCATTAGGCACCCCAGGCTTTACACTTTATGCTTCCGGCTCGTATGTTGTGTGGAATTG
TGAGCGGATAACAATTTCACACAGGAAACAGCTATGACCATGATTACGCCAAGCGCGCAATTAACCCTCA
CTAAAGGGAACAAAAGCTGGAGCTGCAAGC
Features (pLannotate 1.2.2; 34 found; start..end, strand, type, name):
      5..231     +  promoter       RSV promoter: Rous sarcoma virus enhancer/promoter
    232..412     +  LTR            5' LTR (truncated): truncated 5' long terminal repeat (LTR) from HIV-1
    459..584     +  misc_feature   HIV-1 Ψ: packaging signal of human immunodeficiency virus type 1
    568..931     +  CDS            HIV-1 gag (fragment): gag protein from human immunodeficiency virus 1; gag
   1077..1310    +  misc_feature   RRE: The Rev response element (RRE) of HIV-1 allows for Rev-dependent mRNA export from the nucleus to the cytoplasm.
   1687..1713    +  CDS            Rev (fragment): human immunodeficiency virus 1 (HIV-1) Rev protein; rev; enhances nuclear export of unspliced and incompletely spliced viral mRNAs
   1720..1743    +  promoter       SV40 promoter (fragment): SV40 early promoter
   1744..1815    +  promoter       SV40 promoter (fragment): SV40 enhancer and early promoter
   1839..1974    +  rep_origin     SV40 ori: SV40 origin of replication
   2020..2616    +  CDS            PuroR (fragment): puromycin N-acetyltransferase; pac from Streptomyces; confers resistance to puromycin
   2665..2782    +  misc_feature   cPPT/CTS: central polypurine tract and central termination sequence of HIV-1
   2847..2913    +  CDS            small t antigen (fragment): SV40 (simian virus 40) small t antigen
   2920..4098    +  promoter       EF-1α promoter: strong constitutive promoter for human elongation factor EF-1α
   4119..4136    +  protein_bind   attB1 (fragment): mutant version of attB; core recombination site for the Gateway® BP reaction BP Clonase™
   4142..5986    +  CDS            ZNF653: ZN653_HUMAN - Also known as ZIP67. Experimental evidence at protein level: Swiss-Prot protein existence level 1. Transcriptional repressor. May repress NR5A1, PPARG, NR1H3, NR4A2, ESR1 and NR3C1 transcriptional activity. From Homo sapiens (Human).
   5989..6012    -  protein_bind   attB2: mutant version of attB; recombination site for the Gateway® BP reaction BP Clonase™
   6020..6061    +  CDS            V5 tag: epitope tag from simian virus 5
   6077..6129    +  promoter       U6 promoter (fragment): RNA polymerase III promoter for human U6 snRNA
   6171..6759    +  misc_feature   WPRE: woodchuck hepatitis virus posttranscriptional regulatory element
   6810..6829    +  misc_feature   cPPT/CTS (fragment): central polypurine tract and central termination sequence of HIV-1
   6831..7064    +  LTR            3' LTR (ΔU3): self-inactivating 3' long terminal repeat (LTR) from HIV-1
   7142..7263    +  polyA_signal   SV40 poly(A) signal: SV40 polyadenylation signal
   7303..7438    +  rep_origin     SV40 ori: SV40 origin of replication
   7459..7477    -  promoter       T7 promoter: promoter for bacteriophage T7 RNA polymerase
   7485..7640    +  CDS            lacZα (fragment): LacZα fragment of β-galactosidase; lacZ fragment
   7645..8073    +  rep_origin     f1 ori (sequence partly withheld): f1 bacteriophage origin of replication; arrow indicates direction of (+) strand synthesis
   8126..8230    +  promoter       AmpR promoter: bla
   8231..9091    +  CDS            AmpR: β-lactamase; bla; confers resistance to ampicillin, carbenicillin, and related antibiotics
   9262..9850    +  rep_origin     ori: high-copy-number ColE1/pMB1/pBR322/pUC origin of replication
  10033..10125   +  CDS            lacI (fragment): lac repressor; lacI; The lac repressor binds to the lac operator to inhibit transcription in E. coli. This inhibition can be relieved by adding lactose or isopropyl-β-D-thiogalactopyranoside (IPTG).
  10138..10159   +  protein_bind   CAP binding site: CAP binding activates transcription in the presence of cAMP. E. coli catabolite activator protein
  10174..10204   +  promoter       lac promoter: promoter for the E. coli lac operon
  10212..10228   +  protein_bind   lac operator: The lac repressor binds to the lac operator to inhibit transcription in E. coli. This inhibition can be relieved by adding lactose or isopropyl-β-D-thiogalactopyranoside (IPTG). lac repressor encoded by lacI
  10273..10291   +  promoter       T3 promoter: promoter for bacteriophage T3 RNA polymerase
