[The description below was written by a language model from this plasmid's Addgene catalogue record and pLannotate feature annotations shown in this document.]
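Description:
TFORF3454 is a lentiviral mammalian expression plasmid built on the pLX_TRC317 backbone from the Broad Institute Genetic Perturbation Platform, carrying the human ZNF653 open reading frame (also known as ZIP67), a zinc-finger protein annotated as a transcriptional repressor. It is one member of a barcoded transcription factor ORF collection. Each clone carries a unique 24-bp barcode so that the transcription factor delivered to a cell can be identified in pooled overexpression screens, such as those used to map directed differentiation. The feature table does not annotate the barcode itself. In bacteria the roughly 10.3 kb plasmid is maintained by a high-copy ColE1/pUC-type origin and selected with ampicillin through the bla gene. An f1 origin and lac and T7/T3 promoter remnants are also present in the backbone. The depositor warns that recombination can occur during propagation.

The viral portion follows a third-generation, self-inactivating layout. An RSV promoter drives a truncated HIV-1 5' LTR, followed by the Ψ packaging signal with a gag fragment, the RRE for Rev-dependent RNA export, a cPPT/CTS, and a ΔU3 3' LTR, followed by an SV40 polyadenylation signal. Within this transfer cassette, SV40 early promoter and origin sequences sit upstream of the puromycin N-acetyltransferase gene, allowing selection of transduced cells. A separate EF-1α promoter drives ZNF653, which was inserted by Gateway cloning and is flanked by attB1 and attB2 sites. A V5 epitope lies just downstream of attB2 to tag the C terminus for detection. A WPRE follows the ORF to enhance transcript expression.
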