Addgene plasmid #144930: TFORF3454
Purpose: Lentiviral vector for overexpressing transcription factor ORFs with unique 24-bp barcodes. Barcodes facilitate identification of transcription factors in pooled screens.
Depositing lab: Feng Zhang. Depositing organization: Broad Institute. Publication: A transcription factor atlas of directed differentiation. Joung J, Ma S, Tay T, Geiger-Schuller KR, Kirchgatterer PC, Verdine VK, Guo B, Arias-Garcia MA, Allen WE, Singh A, Kuksenko O, Abudayyeh OO, Gootenberg JS, Fu Z, Macrae RK, Buenrostro JD, Regev A, Zhang F. Cell. 2023 Jan 5;186(1):209-229.e26. doi: 10.1016/j.cell.2022.11.026. PubMed 36608654.
Backbone
  Vector backbone: pLX_TRC317
  Backbone manufacturer: Broad Institute Genetic Perturbation Platform
  Backbone size w/o insert (bp): 8264
  Vector type: Mammalian Expression, Lentiviral
  Selectable markers: Puromycin
Growth in bacteria
  Bacterial resistance: Ampicillin, 100 μg/mL
  Growth temperature: 37°C
  Growth strain: NEB Stable
  Copy number: High Copy
Gene/Insert
  Gene/Insert name: ZNF653
  Species: H. sapiens (human)
  Insert size (bp): 2050
  Entrez Gene: ZNF653 (a.k.a. ZIP67, E430039K05Rik)
  Promoter: EF1a
  Tag / fusion protein: V5 (C terminal on insert)
  Cloning method: Gateway Cloning
  Sequencing primers: 5′ GGGTGGAGACTGAAGTTAGGCCAG; 3′ CACATAGCGTAAAAGGAGCAACATAG
Resource information
  A portion of this plasmid was derived from a plasmid made by: Broad Institute Genetic Perturbation Platform
Terms and licenses: Academic/Nonprofit Terms; Industry Terms: Not Available to Industry
Depositor comments: NM_138783.3 Please test multiple small colonies in case of plasmid recombination. To make this collection available in a timely manner, a portion of this collection was not fully sequenced by Addgene. If an Addgene verified full plasmid sequence is not available, please contact us prior to placing an order to request the full sequence.
How to cite: TFORF3454 was a gift from Feng Zhang (Addgene plasmid # 144930 ; http://n2t.net/addgene:144930 ; RRID:Addgene_144930)
