>Addgene plasmid #144930 | TFORF3454 | depositor partial sequence | sequence record 286905 | Insert
ATCGATTGATCAACAAGTTTGTACAAAAAAGTTGGCATGGCGGAGCGGGCGCTAGAGCCCGAGGCGGAGG
CGGAGGCTGAGGCGGGCGCGGGCGGGGAGGCAGCAGCCGAGGAGGGCGCAGCGGGCCGAAAGGCGCGGGG
CCGGCCGCGACTCACGGAGTCGGACCGGGCCCGGCGACGGCTCGAGTCCCGGAAGAAGTACGACGTGCGG
CGCGTGTACCTGGGCGAGGCGCACGGGCCCTGGGTGGACCTGCGGCGCCGCAGCGGCTGGAGCGACGCCA
AGCTCGCCGCCTACCTCATCTCTCTGGAGCGCGGCCAGCGGAGCGGCCGCCACGGGAAGCCTTGGGAGCA
GGTCCCCAAAAAGCCAAAGCGGAAGAAAAGGCGGCGACGCAACGTGAACTGCCTGAAGAACGTGGTGATC
TGGTACGAGGACCACAAGCACCGCTGCCCGTACGAGCCGCACCTGGCGGAGCTAGACCCCACTTTTGGCC
TGTACACCACGGCCGTGTGGCAGTGCGAAGCTGGCCACCGCTACTTCCAGGACCTGCATTCGCCCCTGAA
GCCCCTCAGCGACTCAGACCCTGACAGTGACAAAGTGGGCAATGGGCTGGTGGCTGGCAGCTCTGACTCA
TCCAGCTCTGGCTCTGCCTCTGACTCTGAGGAGTCTCCTGAGGGCCAGCCGGTCAAGGCTGCGGCAGCGG
CAGCGGCAGCGACGCCCACCAGCCCGGTGGGCAGCAGCGGGCTCATCACTCAGGAGGGCGTGCACATTCC
CTTTGACGTCCACCACGTGGAAAGCCTGGCCGAGCAGGGTACCCCGCTGTGCTCCAACCCAGCAGGCAAT
GGGCCTGAAGCCCTGGAGACAGTGGTGTGCGTGCCGGTGCCTGTGCAAGTGGGTGCGGGCCCCAGCGCCC
TCTTTGAGAACGTGCCCCAGGAGGCCCTGGGTGAGGTGGTGGCCAGCTGCCCCATGCCAGGCATGGTGCC
CGGCTCACAGGTGATCATCATTGCGGGCCCTGGTTACGACGCTCTCACGGCCGAGGGCATTCACCTCAAC
ATGGCAGCAGGCAGCGGTGTCCCCGGCAGTGGACTGGGCGAGGAGGTGCCCTGTGCCATGATGGAGGGTG
TGGCAGCCTACACCCAGACAGAGCCCGAGGGTAGCCAGCCTAGCACCATGGACGCCACCGCAGTAGCAGG
CATCGAGACCAAGAAAGAGAAGGAGGACCTGTGCTTGCTAAAGAAGGAGGAGAAGGAGGAGCCAGTAGCC
CCGGAGCTGGCAACAACGGTGCCTGAGAGCGCAGAGCCTGAGGCAGAGGCGGACGGGGAGGAGCTGGACG
GCAGCGACATGTCAGCCATCATCTATGAAATCCCCAAGGAGCCTGAGAAGAGGCGGCGGAGCAAGCGGTC
GCGGGTGATGGATGCTGACGGCCTGCTCGAGATGTTCCACTGCCCATACGAGGGCTGCAGCCAAGTCTAC
GTGGCCCTCAGCAGCTTCCAGAACCACGTCAATCTTGTGCATCGGAAAGGAAAGACCAAAGTGTGCCCTC
ATCCTGGCTGTGGCAAGAAGTTCTATTTATCCAACCACCTGCGGCGGCACATGATCATCCATTCAGGTGT
CCGTGAATTCACCTGCGAGACCTGCGGCAAGTCCTTCAAGAGGAAGAACCACCTGGAGGTACATCGGCGC
ACCCACACCGGCGAGACCCCCCTGCAGTGCGAGATCTGTGGCTACCAGTGCCGGCAGCGCGCGTCGCTCA
ACTGGCACATGAAGAAGCACACTGCGGAGGTGCAGTACAACTTCACGTGCGATCGCTGCGGGAAGCGCTT
CGAGAAGCTGGACAGCGTCAAGTTCCACACGCTCAAAAGCCACCCGGATCACAAGCCCACCTGCCCAACT
TTCTTGTACAAAGTGGTTGATATCGGTAAGCCTATCCCTAACCCTCTCCTCGGTCTCGATTCTACGTAGT
AATGAACTAGTCCGTAACTTGAAATATTTCGATTTCTTGGCTTTATATATCTTGTGGAAAGGACGAGTAT
GTGTGGGCGCTCACGCAACG
