>Addgene plasmid #144930 | TFORF3454 | depositor partial sequence | sequence record 286906 | Barcode
GTATGTGTGGGCGCTCACGCAACG
